Addgene plasmid #40056: pmCherry-C1 hSlp2-a
Depositing lab: Fernando Martin-Belmonte. Depositing organization: Centro de Biologia Molecular Severo Ochoa. Publication: Synaptotagmin-like proteins control the formation of a single apical membrane domain in epithelial cells. Galvez-Santisteban M, Rodriguez-Fraticelli AE, Bryant DM, Vergarajauregui S, Yasuda T, Banon-Rodriguez I, Bernascone I, Datta A, Spivak N, Young K, Slim CL, Brakeman PR, Fukuda M, Mostov KE, Martin-Belmonte F. Nat Cell Biol. 2012 Jul 22. doi: 10.1038/ncb2541. PubMed 22820376.
Backbone
  Vector backbone: pmCherry-C1
  Backbone manufacturer: Clontech
  Backbone size w/o insert (bp): 4700
  Total vector size (bp): 7400
  Vector type: Mammalian Expression
  Selectable markers: Neomycin (select with G418)
Growth in bacteria
  Bacterial resistance: Kanamycin, 50 μg/mL
  Growth temperature: 37°C
  Growth strain: DH5alpha
  Copy number: High Copy
Gene/Insert
  Gene/Insert name: hSlp2-a (alt names: Synaptotagmin-like protein 2-a; Slp2-a; Exophilin4)
  Species: H. sapiens (human)
  Insert size (bp): 2732
  GenBank ID: NM_032943.3
  Entrez Gene: SYTL2 (a.k.a. CHR11SYT, EXO4, PPP1R151, SGA72M, SLP2, SLP2A)
  Promoter: CMV promoter
  Tag / fusion protein: mCherry (N terminal on backbone)
  Cloning method: Restriction Enzyme; 5′ cloning site XhoI (not destroyed); 3′ cloning site XmaI (not destroyed)
  Sequencing primers: 5′ AGCTGGACATCACCTCCCACAACG
Resource information
  A portion of this plasmid was derived from a plasmid made by: Open Biosystems cDNA clone
Terms and licenses: Academic/Nonprofit Terms; Industry Terms: Not Available to Industry
How to cite: pmCherry-C1 hSlp2-a was a gift from Fernando Martin-Belmonte (Addgene plasmid # 40056 ; http://n2t.net/addgene:40056 ; RRID:Addgene_40056)
