[The description below was written by a language model from this plasmid's Addgene catalogue record and pLannotate feature annotations shown in this document.]
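Description:
pmCherry-C1 hSlp2-a is a mammalian expression plasmid of about 7.4 kb, built on the Clontech pmCherry-C1 backbone, that produces human synaptotagmin-like protein 2-a (Slp2-a, also called exophilin-4; gene SYTL2) fused at its N terminus to the red fluorescent protein mCherry. The roughly 2.7 kb SYTL2 coding sequence, derived from a commercial cDNA clone, was inserted between the XhoI and XmaI sites of the multiple cloning site, directly downstream of mCherry and separated from it only by a short remnant of the polylinker. Transcription of the fusion is driven by the human cytomegalovirus immediate early enhancer and promoter and terminated by the SV40 polyadenylation signal.

The plasmid replicates in E. coli from a high-copy ColE1/pUC-type origin and also carries an f1 phage origin. A single Tn5 aminoglycoside phosphotransferase gene (NeoR/KanR) serves as a dual marker. A bacterial bla-type promoter expresses it for kanamycin selection in bacteria, while the adjacent SV40 enhancer/early promoter and the HSV TK poly(A) signal allow G418 selection of stably transfected mammalian cells. The short large T antigen, ble and bGH poly(A) fragments in the feature table look like partial annotation matches to backbone sequence rather than functional elements.

SYTL2 isoforms are annotated as Rab27A effectors and phospholipid-binding proteins involved in docking secretory granules at the plasma membrane. The associated study examined how synaptotagmin-like proteins control the formation of a single apical membrane domain in epithelial cells. This suggests the construct is used to visualise Slp2-a localisation by red fluorescence, or to overexpress it, in transfected cells.
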