Features (pLannotate 1.2.2; 15 found; start..end, strand, type, name):
     68..371     +  enhancer       CMV enhancer: human cytomegalovirus immediate early enhancer
    372..575     +  promoter       CMV promoter: human cytomegalovirus (CMV) immediate early promoter
    620..1327    +  CDS            mCherry: mCherry is a basic (constitutively fluorescent) red fluorescent protein published in 2004, derived from Discosoma sp.. It is reported to be a very rapidly-maturing monomer with low acid sensitivity.
   1328..1347    +  misc_feature   MCS (fragment): multiple cloning site
   1349..4078    +  CDS            SYTL2: SYTL2_HUMAN - Also known as KIAA1597, SGA72M, SLP2, SLP2A. Experimental evidence at protein level: Swiss-Prot protein existence level 1. Isoform 1 acts as a RAB27A effector protein and plays a role in cytotoxic granule exocytosis in lymphocytes. It is required for cytotoxic granule docking at the immunologic synapse. Isoform 4 binds phosphatidylserine (PS) and phosphatidylinositol-4,5-bisphosphate (PIP2) and promotes the recruitment of glucagon-containing granules to the cell membrane in pancreatic alpha cells. Binding to PS is inhibited by Ca(2+) while binding to PIP2 is Ca(2+) insensitive. F
   4108..4192    +  CDS            large T antigen (fragment): large T antigen from SV40 (simian virus 40)
   4215..4336    +  polyA_signal   SV40 poly(A) signal: SV40 polyadenylation signal
   4370..4798    -  rep_origin     f1 ori (sequence partly withheld): f1 bacteriophage origin of replication; arrow indicates direction of (+) strand synthesis
   4825..4929    +  promoter       AmpR promoter: bla
   4931..5288    +  promoter       SV40 promoter: SV40 enhancer and early promoter
   5323..6117    +  CDS            NeoR/KanR: aminoglycoside phosphotransferase from Tn5; aph(3')-II (or nptII); confers resistance to neomycin, kanamycin, and G418 (Geneticin®)
   6138..6290    +  CDS            ble (fragment): BLE_KLEPN - Experimental evidence at protein level: Swiss-Prot protein existence level 1. Binding protein with a strong affinity to the bleomycin family of antibiotics. Binds to CL990; an antimitotic-antibiotic compound. From Klebsiella pneumoniae.
   6349..6396    +  polyA_signal   HSV TK poly(A) signal: herpes simplex virus thymidine kinase polyadenylation signal (Cole and Stacy, 1985)
   6487..6503    -  polyA_signal   bGH poly(A) signal (fragment): bovine growth hormone polyadenylation signal
   6725..7313    +  rep_origin     ori: high-copy-number ColE1/pMB1/pBR322/pUC origin of replication
>Addgene plasmid #40056 | pmCherry-C1 hSlp2-a | addgene full sequence | sequence record 139005 | Addgene NGS Result
CATGCATTAGTTATTAATAGTAATCAATTACGGGGTCATTAGTTCATAGCCCATATATGGAGTTCCGCGT
TACATAACTTACGGTAAATGGCCCGCCTGGCTGACCGCCCAACGACCCCCGCCCATTGACGTCAATAATG
ACGTATGTTCCCATAGTAACGCCAATAGGGACTTTCCATTGACGTCAATGGGTGGAGTATTTACGGTAAA
CTGCCCACTTGGCAGTACATCAAGTGTATCATATGCCAAGTACGCCCCCTATTGACGTCAATGACGGTAA
ATGGCCCGCCTGGCATTATGCCCAGTACATGACCTTATGGGACTTTCCTACTTGGCAGTACATCTACGTA
TTAGTCATCGCTATTACCATGGTGATGCGGTTTTGGCAGTACATCAATGGGCGTGGATAGCGGTTTGACT
CACGGGGATTTCCAAGTCTCCACCCCATTGACGTCAATGGGAGTTTGTTTTGGCACCAAAATCAACGGGA
CTTTCCAAAATGTCGTAACAACTCCGCCCCATTGACGCAAATGGGCGGTAGGCGTGTACGGTGGGAGGTC
TATATAAGCAGAGCTGGTTTAGTGAACCGTCAGATCCGCTAGCGCTACCGGTCGCCACCATGGTGAGCAA
GGGCGAGGAGGATAACATGGCCATCATCAAGGAGTTCATGCGCTTCAAGGTGCACATGGAGGGCTCCGTG
AACGGCCACGAGTTCGAGATCGAGGGCGAGGGCGAGGGCCGCCCCTACGAGGGCACCCAGACCGCCAAGC
TGAAGGTGACCAAGGGTGGCCCCCTGCCCTTCGCCTGGGACATCCTGTCCCCTCAGTTCATGTACGGCTC
CAAGGCCTACGTGAAGCACCCCGCCGACATCCCCGACTACTTGAAGCTGTCCTTCCCCGAGGGCTTCAAG
TGGGAGCGCGTGATGAACTTCGAGGACGGCGGCGTGGTGACCGTGACCCAGGACTCCTCCCTGCAGGACG
GCGAGTTCATCTACAAGGTGAAGCTGCGCGGCACCAACTTCCCCTCCGACGGCCCCGTAATGCAGAAGAA
GACCATGGGCTGGGAGGCCTCCTCCGAGCGGATGTACCCCGAGGACGGCGCCCTGAAGGGCGAGATCAAG
CAGAGGCTGAAGCTGAAGGACGGCGGCCACTACGACGCTGAGGTCAAGACCACCTACAAGGCCAAGAAGC
CCGTGCAGCTGCCCGGCGCCTACAACGTCAACATCAAGTTGGACATCACCTCCCACAACGAGGACTACAC
CATCGTGGAACAGTACGAACGCGCCGAGGGCCGCCACTCCACCGGCGGCATGGACGAGCTGTACAAGTCC
GGACTCAGATCTCGAGCGATTGACTTAAGCTTCCTGACTGAAGAGGAACAAGAGGCCATCATGAAGGTTT
TGCAGCGGGATGCTGCTCTGAAGAGGGCCGAAGAAGAGAGAGTCAGACATTTGCCTGAAAAAATTAAGGA
TGACCAGCAGCTGAAGAATATGAGTGGCCAATGGTTTTATGAAGCCAAGGCAAAAAGGCACAGGGACAAA
ATCCATGGCGCAGATATCATCAGAGCATCTATGAGAAAGAAGAGGCCCCAGATAGCAGCTGAGCAGAGTA
AAGACAGAGAAAATGGGGCAAAGGAAAGCTGGGTGAATAATGTCAACAAAGATGCTTTCCTTCCTCCAGA
GCTGGCTGGCGTTGTAGAAGAGCCAGAAGAGGATGCAGCACCAGCAAGCCCGAGTTCCAGTGTGGTAAAT
CCAGCTTCCAGTGTGATTGATATGTCCCAGGAAAACACAAGGAAACCAAATGTGTCTCCAGAGAAGCAGA
GGAAGAATCCGTTTAATAGCTCCAAGTTGCCAGAAGGTCACTCGTCACAACAAACTAAAAATGAACAGTC
AAAAAATGGAAGAACTGGTTTATTTCAGACTTCAAAAGAGGATGAATTGTCAGAGTCAAAAGAAAAGTCA
ACTGTCGCAGATACTTCAATCCAAAAGTTAGAGAAATCAAAGCAGACTTTGCCAGGCCTTTCAAATGGGT
CCCAAATCAAGGCTCCAATCCCCAAAGCCAGGAAGATGATCTACAAATCAACTGATTTAAACAAAGATGA
TAACCAGTCTTTTCCTAGACAAAGGACAGACTCCCTGAAAGCGAGAGGGGCTCCGAGAGGGATCCTCAAG
CGCAACTCCAGTTCCAGTAGCACAGACTCAGAAACCCTTCGTTATAATCACAACTTTGAACCCAAAAGCA
AAATTGTGTCACCTGGCCTAACCATCCATGAGAGAATTTCTGAGAAGGAGCATTCTTTAGAAGACAACTC
TTCCCCAAACTCCCTGGAGCCATTAAAGCATGTGAGATTCTCTGCAGTGAAGGATGAGCTTCCACAGAGT
CCTGGGCTAATCCATGGTCGGGAAGTAGGAGAATTTAGTGTTTTAGAATCTGACAGATTGAAAAATGGAA
TGGAAGATGCAGGGGACACAGAAGAGTTTCAGAGTGACCCTAAGCCTTCTCAATACAGAAAGCCTTCGCT
TTTTCATCAATCAACCTCAAGCCCATATGTATCAAAAAGTGAAACACATCAGCCAATGACTTCTGGTTCT
TTTCCAATTAATGGGCTGCATTCTCATTCAGAAGTTTTAACTGCAAGACCACAGTCTATGGAGAATTCAC
CAACCATCAATGAACCCAAAGATAAATCATCAGAATTAACAAGGCTTGAATCTGTATTACCCAGAAGCCC
TGCTGATGAACTGTCTCATTGTGTTGAGCCTGAGCCATCTCAGGTGCCAGGTGGCAGTTCTAGAGACCGT
CAGCAAGGTTCAGAAGAAGAACCCAGTCCTGTTTTGAAAACTTTGGAAAGGAGTGCCGCTAGGAAAATGC
CTTCCAAAAGTCTAGAAGACATTTCATCAGATTCATCAAATCAAGCAAAAGTAGATAATCAGCCAGAAGA
ATTAGTGCGTAGTGCTGAAGATGATGAGAAACCAGATCAGAAGCCAGTTACAAATGAATGCGTACCAAGA
ATTTCCACAGTGCCTACACAACCTGATAATCCATTTTCTCACCCTGACAAACTCAAAAGGATGAGCAAGT
CTGTTCCAGCATTTCTCCAAGATGAGGTGAGTGGCAGTGTGATGAGTGTTTATAGTGGAGACTTTGGCAA
TCTGGAAGTTAAAGGAAATATTCAGTTTGCAATTGAATATGTGGAGTCACTGAAGGAGTTGCATGTTTTT
GTGGCCCAGTGTAAGGACTTAGCAGCAGCGGATGTAAAAAAACAGCGTTCAGACCCATATGTAAAGGCCT
ATTTGCTACCAGACAAAGGCAAAATGGGCAAGAAGAAAACACTCGTAGTGAAGAAAACCTTGAATCCTGT
GTATAACGAAATACTGCGGTATAAAATTGAAAAACAAATCTTAAAGACACAGAAATTGAACCTGTCCATT
TGGCATCGGGATACATTTAAGCGCAATAGTTTCCTAGGGGAGGTGGAACTTGATTTGGAAACATGGGACT
GGGATAACAAACAGAATAAACAATTGAGATGGTACCCTCTGAAGCGGAAGACAGCACCAGTTGCCCTTGA
AGCAGAAAACAGAGGTGAAATGAAACTAGCTCTCCAGTATGTCCCAGAGCCAGTCCCTGGTAAAAAGCTT
CCTACAACTGGAGAAGTGCACATCTGGGTGAAGGAATGCCTTGATCTACCACTGCTAAGGGGAAGTCATC
TAAATTCTTTTGTTAAATGTACCATCCTTCCAGATACAAGTAGGAAAAGTCGCCAGAAGACAAGAGCTGT
AGGGAAAACCACCAACCCTATCTTCAACCACACTATGGTGTATGATGGGTTCAGGCCTGAAGATCTGATG
GAAGCCTGTGTAGAGCTTACTGTCTGGGACCATTACAAATTAACCAACCAATTTTTGGGAGGTCTTCGTA
TTGGCTTTGGAACAGGTAAAAGTTATGGGACTGAAGTGGACTGGATGGACTCTACTTCAGAGGAAGTTGC
TCTCTGGGAGAAGATGGTAAACTCCCCCAATACTTGGATTGAAGCAACACTGCCTCTCAGAATGCTTTTG
ATTGCCAAGATTTCCAAATGACCCGGGATCCACCGGATCTAGATAACTGATCATAATCAGCCATACCACA
TTTGTAGAGGTTTTACTTGCTTTAAAAAACCTCCCACACCTCCCCCTGAACCTGAAACATAAAATGAATG
CAATTGTTGTTGTTAACTTGTTTATTGCAGCTTATAATGGTTACAAATAAAGCAATAGCATCACAAATTT
CACAAATAAAGCATTTTTTTCACTGCATTCTAGTTGTGGTTTGTCCAAACTCATCAATGTATCTTAACGC
GTAAATTGTAAGCGTTAATATTTTGTTAAAATTCGCGTTAAATTTTTGTTAAATCAGCTCATTTTTTAAC
CAATAGGCCGAAATCGGCAAAATCCCTTATAAATCAAAAGAATAGACCGAGATAGGGT
[37 nt withheld, positions 4469-4505]
AAAGAACGTGGACTCCAACGTCAAAGG
[49 nt withheld, positions 4533-4581]
T
[91 nt withheld, positions 4583-4673]
G
[124 nt withheld, positions 4675-4798]
CAGGTGGCACTTTTCGGGGAAATGTGCGCGGAACCCCTATTTGTTTATTTTTCTAAATACATTCAAATAT
GTATCCGCTCATGAGACAATAACCCTGATAAATGCTTCAATAATATTGAAAAAGGAAGAGTCCTGAGGCG
GAAAGAACCAGCTGTGGAATGTGTGTCAGTTAGGGTGTGGAAAGTCCCCAGGCTCCCCAGCAGGCAGAAG
TATGCAAAGCATGCATCTCAATTAGTCAGCAACCAGGTGTGGAAAGTCCCCAGGCTCCCCAGCAGGCAGA
AGTATGCAAAGCATGCATCTCAATTAGTCAGCAACCATAGTCCCGCCCCTAACTCCGCCCATCCCGCCCC
TAACTCCGCCCAGTTCCGCCCATTCTCCGCCCCATGGCTGACTAATTTTTTTTATTTATGCAGAGGCCGA
GGCCGCCTCGGCCTCTGAGCTATTCCAGAAGTAGTGAGGAGGCTTTTTTGGAGGCCTAGGCTTTTGCAAA
GATCGATCAAGAGACAGGATGAGGATCGTTTCGCATGATTGAACAAGATGGATTGCACGCAGGTTCTCCG
GCCGCTTGGGTGGAGAGGCTATTCGGCTATGACTGGGCACAACAGACAATCGGCTGCTCTGATGCCGCCG
TGTTCCGGCTGTCAGCGCAGGGGCGCCCGGTTCTTTTTGTCAAGACCGACCTGTCCGGTGCCCTGAATGA
ACTGCAAGACGAGGCAGCGCGGCTATCGTGGCTGGCCACGACGGGCGTTCCTTGCGCAGCTGTGCTCGAC
GTTGTCACTGAAGCGGGAAGGGACTGGCTGCTATTGGGCGAAGTGCCGGGGCAGGATCTCCTGTCATCTC
ACCTTGCTCCTGCCGAGAAAGTATCCATCATGGCTGATGCAATGCGGCGGCTGCATACGCTTGATCCGGC
TACCTGCCCATTCGACCACCAAGCGAAACATCGCATCGAGCGAGCACGTACTCGGATGGAAGCCGGTCTT
GTCGATCAGGATGATCTGGACGAAGAGCATCAGGGGCTCGCGCCAGCCGAACTGTTCGCCAGGCTCAAGG
CGAGCATGCCCGACGGCGAGGATCTCGTCGTGACCCATGGCGATGCCTGCTTGCCGAATATCATGGTGGA
AAATGGCCGCTTTTCTGGATTCATCGACTGTGGCCGGCTGGGTGTGGCGGACCGCTATCAGGACATAGCG
TTGGCTACCCGTGATATTGCTGAAGAGCTTGGCGGCGAATGGGCTGACCGCTTCCTCGTGCTTTACGGTA
TCGCCGCTCCCGATTCGCAGCGCATCGCCTTCTATCGCCTTCTTGACGAGTTCTTCTGAGCGGGACTCTG
GGGTTCGAAATGACCGACCAAGCGACGCCCAACCTGCCATCACGAGATTTCGATTCCACCGCCGCCTTCT
ATGAAAGGTTGGGCTTCGGAATCGTTTTCCGGGACGCCGGCTGGATGATCCTCCAGCGCGGGGATCTCAT
GCTGGAGTTCTTCGCCCACCCTAGGGGGAGGCTAACTGAAACACGGAAGGAGACAATACCGGAAGGAACC
CGCGCTATGACGGCAATAAAAAGACAGAATAAAACGCACGGTGTTGGGTCGTTTGTTCATAAACGCGGGG
TTCGGTCCCAGGGCTGGCACTCTGTCGATACCCCACCGAGACCCCATTGGGGCCAATACGCCCGCGTTTC
TTCCTTTTCCCCACCCCACCCCCCAAGTTCGGGTGAAGGCCCAGGGCTCGCAGCCAACGTCGGGGCGGCA
GGCCCTGCCATAGCCTCAGGTTACTCATATATACTTTAGATTGATTTAAAACTTCATTTTTAATTTAAAA
GGATCTAGGTGAAGATCCTTTTTGATAATCTCATGACCAAAATCCCTTAACGTGAGTTTTCGTTCCACTG
AGCGTCAGACCCCGTAGAAAAGATCAAAGGATCTTCTTGAGATCCTTTTTTTCTGCGCGTAATCTGCTGC
TTGCAAACAAAAAAACCACCGCTACCAGCGGTGGTTTGTTTGCCGGATCAAGAGCTACCAACTCTTTTTC
CGAAGGTAACTGGCTTCAGCAGAGCGCAGATACCAAATACTGTTCTTCTAGTGTAGCCGTAGTTAGGCCA
CCACTTCAAGAACTCTGTAGCACCGCCTACATACCTCGCTCTGCTAATCCTGTTACCAGTGGCTGCTGCC
AGTGGCGATAAGTCGTGTCTTACCGGGTTGGACTCAAGACGATAGTTACCGGATAAGGCGCAGCGGTCGG
GCTGAACGGGGGGTTCGTGCACACAGCCCAGCTTGGAGCGAACGACCTACACCGAACTGAGATACCTACA
GCGTGAGCTATGAGAAAGCGCCACGCTTCCCGAAGGGAGAAAGGCGGACAGGTATCCGGTAAGCGGCAGG
GTCGGAACAGGAGAGCGCACGAGGGAGCTTCCAGGGGGAAACGCCTGGTATCTTTATAGTCCTGTCGGGT
TTCGCCACCTCTGACTTGAGCGTCGATTTTTGTGATGCTCGTCAGGGGGGCGGAGCCTATGGAAAAACGC
CAGCAACGCGGCCTTTTTACGGTTCCTGGCCTTTTGCTGGCCTTTTGCTCACATGTTCTTTCCTGCGTTA
TCCCCTGATTCTGTGGATAACCGTATTACCGC
