>Addgene plasmid #40056 | pmCherry-C1 hSlp2-a | addgene partial sequence | sequence record 54615 | mCherry-F 5'-ccccgtaatgcagaagaaga-3'
CCCCGAGGACGGCGCCCTGAAGGGCGAGATCAAGCAGAGGCTGAAGCTGAAGGACGGCGGCCACTACGAC
GCTGAGGTCAAGACCACCTACAAGGCCAAGAAGCCCGTGCAGCTGCCCGGCGCCTACAACGTCAACATCA
AGTTGGACATCACCTCCCACAACGAGGACTACACCATCGTGGAACAGTACGAACGCGCCGAGGGCCGCCA
CTCCACCGGCGGCATGGACGAGCTGTACAAGTCCGGACTCAGATCTCGAGCGATTGACTTAAGCTTCCTG
ACTGAAGAGGAACAAGAGGCCATCATGAAGGTTTTGCAGCGGGATGCTGCTCTGAAGAGGGCCGAAGAAG
AGAGAGTCAGACATTTGCCTGAAAAAATTAAGGATGACCAGCAGCTGAAGAATATGAGTGGCCAATGGTT
TTATGAAGCCAAGGCAAAAAGGCACAGGGACAAAATCCATGGCGCAGATATCATCAGAGCATCTATGAGA
AAGAAGAGGCCCCAGATAGCAGCTGAGCAGAGTAAAGACAGAGAAAATGGGGCAAAGGAAAGCTGGGTGA
ATAATGTCAACAAAGATGCTTTCCTTCCTCCAGAGCTGGCTGGCGTTGTAGAAGAGCCAGAAGAGGATGC
AGCACCAGCAAGCCCGAGTTCCAGTGTGGTAAATCCAGCTTCCAGTGTGATTGATATGTCCCAGGAAAAC
ACAAGGAAACCAAATGTGTCTCCAGAGAAGCAGAGGAAGAATCCGTTTAATAGCTCCAAGTTGCCAGAAG
GTCACTCGTCACAACAAACTAAA
